>Addgene plasmid #126019 | pTXB1-His6-IntCtr-GyrA-His6 | addgene full sequence | sequence record 248774 | Addgene NGS Result
GGTTTAAACCGGGGATCTCGATCCCGCGAAATTAATACGACTCACTATAGGGGAATTGTGAGCGGATAAC
AATTCCCCTCTAGAAATAATTTTGTTTAACTTTAAGAAGGAGATATACATATGGCTCATCACCACCATCA
TCACGGCGTCAAGATCATTAGTCGTAAGAGTCTGGGCACTCAAAATGTCTACGATATTGGAGTAGAAAAA
GATCATAATTTTTTGGCGGCTACTGGGGGTTGCATCACGGGAGATGCACTAGTTGCCCTACCCGAGGGCG
AGTCGGTACGCATCGCCGACATCGTGCCGGGTGTGCGGCCCAACAGTGACAACGCCATCGACCTGAAAGT
CCTTGACCGTCATGGCAATCCCGTGCTCGCCGACCGGCTGTTCCACTCCGGCGAGCATCCGGTGTACACG
GTGCGTACGGTCGAAGGTCTGCGTGTGACGGGCACCGCGAACCACCGGTTGTTGTGTTTGGTCGACGTCG
CCGGGGTGCCGACCCTGCTGTGGAAGCTGATCGACGAAATCAAGCCGGGCGATTACGCGGTGATTCAACG
CAGCGCATTCAGCGTCGACTGTGCAGGTTTTGCCCGCGGGAAACCCGAATTTGCGCCCACAACCTACACA
GTCGGCGTCCCTGGACTGGTGCGTTTCTTGGAAGCACACCACCGAGACCCGGACGCCCAAGCTATCGCCG
ACGAGCTGACCGACGGGCGGTTCTACTACGCGAAAGTCGCCAGTGTCACCGACGCCGGCGTGCAGCCGGT
GTATAGCCTTCGTGTCGACACGGCAGACCACGCGTTTATCACGAACGGGTTCGTCAGCCACGCTCATCAT
CATCATCATCATTAAACTGGCCTCACCGGTCTGAACTCAGGCCTCACGACAAATCCTGGTGTATCCGCTT
GGCAGGTCAACACAGCTTATACTGCGGGACAATTGGTCACATATAACGGCAAGACGTATAAATGTTTGCA
GCCCCACACCTCCTTGGCAGGATGGGAACCATCCAACGTTCCTGCCTTGTGGCAGCTTCAATGACTGCAG
GAAGGGGATCCGGCTGCTAACAAAGCCCGAAAGGAAGCTGAGTTGGCTGCTGCCACCGCTGAGCAATAAC
TAGCATAACCCCTTGGGGCCTCTAAACGGGTCTTGAGGGGTTTTTTACTGAAAGGAGGAACTATATCCGG
ATAACTACGTCAGGTGGCACTTTTCGGGGAAATGTGCGCGGAACCCCTATTTGTTTATTTTTCTAAATAC
ATTCAAATATGTATCCGCTCATGAGACAATAACCCTGATAAATGCTTCAATAATATTGAAAAAGGAAGAG
TATGAGTATTCAACATTTCCGTGTCGCCCTTATTCCCTTTTTTGCGGCATTTTGCCTTCCTGTTTTTGCT
CACCCAGAAACGCTGGTGAAAGTAAAAGATGCTGAAGATCAGTTGGGTGCACGAGTGGGTTACATCGAAC
TGGATCTCAACAGCGGTAAGATCCTTGAGAGTTTTCGCCCCGAAGAACGTTTCCCAATGATGAGCACTTT
TAAAGTTCTGCTATGTGGCGCGGTATTATCCCGTGTTGACGCCGGGCAAGAGCAACTCGGTCGCCGCATA
CACTATTCTCAGAATGACTTGGTTGAGTACTCACCAGTCACAGAAAAGCATCTTACGGATGGCATGACAG
TAAGAGAATTATGCAGTGCTGCCATAACCATGAGTGATAACACTGCGGCCAACTTACTTCTGACAACGAT
CGGAGGACCGAAGGAGCTAACCGCTTTTTTGCACAACATGGGGGATCATGTAACTCGCCTTGATCGTTGG
GAACCGGAGCTGAATGAAGCCATACCAAACGACGAGCGTGACACCACGATGCCTGTAGCAATGGCAACAA
CGTTGCGCAAACTATTAACTGGCGAACTACTTACTCTAGCTTCCCGGCAACAATTAATAGACTGGATGGA
GGCGGATAAAGTTGCAGGACCACTTCTGCGCTCGGCCCTTCCGGCTGGCTGGTTTATTGCTGATAAATCT
GGAGCCGGTGAGCGTGGGTCTCGCGGTATCATTGCAGCACTGGGGCCAGATGGTAAGCCCTCCCGTATCG
TAGTTATCTACACGACGGGGAGTCAGGCAACTATGGATGAACGAAATAGACAGATCGCTGAGATAGGTGC
CTCACTGATTAAGCATTGGTAACTGTCAGACCAAGTTTACTCATATATACTTTAGATTGATT
[38 nt withheld, positions 2233-2270]
A
[37 nt withheld, positions 2272-2308]
ATTTTGTTAAAATTCGCGTTAAATTTTTGTTAAATCAGCTCATTTTTTAACCAATAGGCCGAAATCGGCA
AAATCCCTTATAAATCAAAAGAATAGCCCGAGATAGGGT
[37 nt withheld, positions 2418-2454]
AAAGAACGTGGACTCCAACGTCAAAGG
[141 nt withheld, positions 2482-2622]
G
[125 nt withheld, positions 2624-2748]
AAAGGATCTAGGTGAAGATCCTTTTTGATAATCTCATGACCAAAATCCCTTAACGTGAGTTTTCGTTCCA
CTGAGCGTCAGACCCCGTAGAAAAGATCAAAGGATCTTCTTGAGATCCTTTTTTTCTGCGCGTAATCTGC
TGCTTGCAAACAAAAAAACCACCGCTACCAGCGGTGGTTTGTTTGCCGGATCAAGAGCTACCAACTCTTT
TTCCGAAGGTAACTGGCTTCAGCAGAGCGCAGATACCAAATACTGTCCTTCTAGTGTAGCCGTAGTTAGG
CCACCACTTCAAGAACTCTGTAGCACCGCCTACATACCTCGCTCTGCTAATCCTGTTACCAGTGGCTGCT
GCCAGTGGCGATAAGTCGTGTCTTACCGGGTTGGACTCAAGACGATAGTTACCGGATAAGGCGCAGCGGT
CGGGCTGAACGGGGGGTTCGTGCACACAGCCCAGCTTGGAGCGAACGACCTACACCGAACTGAGATACCT
ACAGCGTGAGCTATGAGAAAGCGCCACGCTTCCCGAAGGGAGAAAGGCGGACAGGTATCCGGTAAGCGGC
AGGGTCGGAACAGGAGAGCGCACGAGGGAGCTTCCAGGGGGAAACGCCTGGTATCTTTATAGTCCTGTCG
GGTTTCGCCACCTCTGACTTGAGCGTCGATTTTTGTGATGCTCGTCAGGGGGGCGGAGCCTATGGAAAAA
CGCCAGCAACGCGGCCTTTTTACGGTTCCTGGCCTTTTGCTGGCCTTTTGCTCACATGTTCTTTCCTGCG
TTATCCCCTGATTCTGTGGATAACCGTATTACCGCCTTTGAGTGAGCTGATACCGCTCGCCGCAGCCGAA
CGACCGAGCGCAGCGAGTCAGTGAGCGAGGAAGCTATGGTGCACTCTCAGTACAATCTGCTCTGATGCCG
CATAGTTAAGCCAGTATACACTCCGCTATCGCTACGTGACTGGGTCATGGCTGCGCCCCGACACCCGCCA
ACACCCGCTGACGCGCCCTGACGGGCTTGTCTGCTCCCGGCATCCGCTTACAGACAAGCTGTGACCGTCT
CCGGGAGCTGCATGTGTCAGAGGTTTTCACCGTCATCACCGAAACGCGCGAGGCAGCTGCGGTAAAGCTC
ATCAGCGTGGTCGTGCAGCGATTCACAGATGTCTGCCTGTTCATCCGCGTCCAGCTCGTTGAGTTTCTCC
AGAAGCGTTAATGTCTGGCTTCTGATAAAGCGGGCCATGTTAAGGGCGGTTTTTTCCTGTTTGGTCACTG
ATGCCTCCGTGTAAGGGGGATTTCTGTTCATGGGGGTAATGATACCGATGAAACGAGAGAGGATGCTCAC
GATACGGGTTACTGATGATGAACATGCCCGGTTACTGGAACGTTGTGAGGGTAAACAACTGGCGGTATGG
ATGCGGCGGGACCAGAGAAAAATCACTCAGGGTCAATGCCAGCCGAACGCCAGCAAGACGTAGCCCAGCG
CGTCGGCCGCCATGCCGGCGATAATGGCCTGCTTCTCGCCGAAACGTTTGGTGGCGGGACCAGTGACGAA
GGCTTGAGCGAGGGCGTGCAAGATTCCGAATACCGCAAGCGACAGGCCGATCATCGTCGCGCTCCAGCGA
AAGCGGTCCTCGCCGAAAATGACCCAGAGCGCTGCCGGCACCTGTCCTACGAGTTGCATGATAAAGAAGA
CAGTCATAAGTGCGGCGACGATAGTCATGCCCCGCGCCCACCGGAAGGAGCTGACTGGGTTGAAGGCTCT
CAAGGGCATCGGTCGAGATCCCGGTGCCTAATGAGTGAGCTAACTTACATTAATTGCGTTGCGCTCACTG
CCCGCTTTCCAGTCGGGAAACCTGTCGTGCCAGCTGCATTAATGAATCGGCCAACGCGCGGGGAGAGGCG
GTTTGCGTATTGGGCGCCAGGGTGGTTTTTCTTTTCACCAGTGAGACGGGCAACAGCTGATTGCCCTTCA
CCGCCTGGCCCTGAGAGAGTTGCAGCAAGCGGTCCACGCTGGTTTGCCCCAGCAGGCGAAAATCCTGTTT
GATGGTGGTTAACGGCGGGATATAACATGAGCTGTCTTCGGTATCGTCGTATCCCACTACCGAGATATCC
GCACCAACGCGCAGCCCGGACTCGGTAATGGCGCGCATTGCGCCCAGCGCCATCTGATCGTTGGCAACCA
GCATCGCAGTGGGAACGATGCCCTCATTCAGCATTTGCATGGTTTGTTGAAAACCGGACATGGCACTCCA
GTCGCCTTCCCGTTCCGCTATCGGCTGAATTTGATTGCGAGTGAGATATTTATGCCAGCCAGCCAGACGC
AGACGCGCCGAGACAGAACTTAATGGGCCCGCTAACAGCGCGATTTGCTGGTGACCCAATGCGACCAGAT
GCTCCACGCCCAGTCGCGTACCGTCTTCATGGGAGAAAATAATACTGTTGATGGGTGTCTGGTCAGAGAC
ATCAAGAAATAACGCCGGAACATTAGTGCAGGCAGCTTCCACAGCAATGGCATCCTGGTCATCCAGCGGA
TAGTTAATGATCAGCCCACTGACGCGTTGCGCGAGAAGATTGTGCACCGCCGCTTTACAGGCTTCGACGC
CGCTTCGTTCTACCATCGACACCACCACGCTGGCACCCAGTTGATCGGCGCGAGATTTAATCGCCGCGAC
AATTTGCGACGGCGCGTGCAGGGCCAGACTGGAGGTGGCAACGCCAATCAGCAACGACTGTTTGCCCGCC
AGTTGTTGTGCCACGCGGTTGGGAATGTAATTCAGCTCCGCCATCGCCGCTTCCACTTTTTCCCGCGTTT
TCGCAGAAACGTGGCTGGCCTGGTTCACCACGCGGGAAACGGTCTGATAAGAGACACCGGCATACTCTGC
GACATCGTATAACGTTACTGGTTTCACATTCACCACCCTGAATTGACTCTCTTCCGGGCGCTATCATGCC
ATACCGCGAAAGGTTTTGCGCCATTCGATGGTGTCCGGGATCTCGACGCTCTCCCTTATGCGACTCCTGC
ATTAGGAAGCAGCCCAGTAGTAGGTTGAGGCCGTTGAGCACCGCCGCCGCAAGGAATGGTGCATGCCGGC
ATGCCGCCCTTTCGTCTTCAAGAATTAATTCCCAATTCCCCAGGCATCAAATAAAACGAAAGGCTCAGTC
GAAAGACTGGGCCTTTCGTTTTATCTGTTGTTTGTCGGTGAACGCTCTCCTGAGTAGGACAAATCCGCCG
GGAGCGGATTTGAACGTTGCGAAGCAACGGCCCGGAGGGTGGCGGGCAGGACGCCCGCCATAAACTGCCA
GGAATTGGGGATCGGAATTAATTCCC
Features (pLannotate 1.2.2; 21 found; start..end, strand, type, name):
     33..51      +  promoter       T7 promoter: promoter for bacteriophage T7 RNA polymerase
     52..76      +  protein_bind   lac operator: The lac repressor binds to the lac operator to inhibit transcription in E. coli. This inhibition can be relieved by adding lactose or isopropyl-β-D-thiogalactopyranoside (IPTG). lac repressor encoded by lacI
     91..113     +  RBS            RBS: efficient ribosome binding site from bacteriophage T7 gene 10 (Olins and Rangwala, 1989)
    241..834     +  CDS            Mxe GyrA intein: modified GyrA intein (Southworth et al., 1999); Mycobacterium xenopi gyrA; N-terminal cleavage of this intein can be induced by thiols.
    835..852     +  CDS            capTEV™ (fragment): composite tag for in vivo biotinylation, TEV protease cleavage, and 6xHis tagging
    886..1041    +  CDS            CBD: chitin binding domain from chitinase A1 (Watanabe et al., 1994); Bacillus circulans chiA
   1063..1112    +  CDS            SET1 (fragment): solubility-enhancement tag derived from T7 phage gene 10B
   1120..1166    +  terminator     T7 terminator: transcription terminator for bacteriophage T7 RNA polymerase
   1227..1331    +  promoter       AmpR promoter: bla
   1332..2192    +  CDS            AmpR: β-lactamase; bla; confers resistance to ampicillin, carbenicillin, and related antibiotics
   2234..2747    -  rep_origin     M13 ori (sequence partly withheld): M13 bacteriophage origin of replication; arrow indicates direction of (+) strand synthesis
   2858..3446    +  rep_origin     ori: high-copy-number ColE1/pMB1/pBR322/pUC origin of replication
   3623..3713    -  misc_feature   bom (fragment): basis of mobility region from pBR322
   3815..4006    -  CDS            rop: Rop protein, which maintains plasmids at low copy number; rop
   4047..4157    +  CDS            mbeC (fragment): MBEC_ECOLX - Experimental evidence at protein level: Swiss-Prot protein existence level 1. Required for efficient mobilization of ColE1 plasmid and is thus essential to promote the specific transfer of the plasmid during conjugation. Probably functions by inducing DNA bending, helping the MbeA relaxase to melt the DNA around the nic site and cleave the phosphodiester bond. Binds specifically double-stranded DNA (dsDNA) containing the ColE1 oriT but does not recognize the inverted repeat (IR). From Escherichia coli.
   4192..4514    -  CDS            TcR (fragment): tetracycline efflux protein; tet; confers resistance to tetracycline
   4529..4550    -  protein_bind   CAP binding site: CAP binding activates transcription in the presence of cAMP. E. coli catabolite activator protein
   4563..5645    -  CDS            lacI: lac repressor; lacI; The lac repressor binds to the lac operator to inhibit transcription in E. coli. This inhibition can be relieved by adding lactose or isopropyl-β-D-thiogalactopyranoside (IPTG).
   5646..5723    -  promoter       lacI promoter: lacI
   5731..5824    -  CDS            TcR (fragment): tetracycline efflux protein; tet; confers resistance to tetracycline
   5876..5962    +  terminator     rrnB T1 terminator: Escherichia coli rrnB; transcription terminator T1 from the E. coli rrnB gene
