[The description below was written by a language model from this plasmid's Addgene catalogue record and pLannotate feature annotations shown in this document.]
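Description:
pTXB1-His6-IntCtr-GyrA-His6 is a bacterial expression plasmid of about 6.1 kb built on the pTXB1 intein-fusion backbone. It is maintained in E. coli through a ColE1/pMB1-type origin accompanied by the rop gene and a bom fragment, and is selected with ampicillin via the bla (AmpR) cassette. An M13 phage origin is also present, along with non-functional remnants of the tetracycline resistance gene and a fragment of mbeC carried over from the pBR322 lineage. The catalogue lists copy number as unknown.

The expression cassette is driven by a T7 promoter with an adjacent lac operator and the T7 gene 10 ribosome binding site. The plasmid-borne lacI gene supplies repressor, so transcription is IPTG-inducible in hosts that provide T7 RNA polymerase. The insert, assembled by Gibson cloning, encodes IntCtr with an N-terminal His6 tag, fused at its C terminus to the modified Mycobacterium xenopi GyrA intein followed by a second His6 tag. That second tag is the short stretch immediately after the intein that the annotation software labels as a capTEV fragment. The IntCtr segment itself is not annotated; it presumably lies in the short unannotated interval between the RBS and the intein, and the record does not define what it is. The backbone's chitin binding domain sequence remains downstream of the His6 tag, but the record does not show whether it is still translated. A T7 terminator closes the unit.

Because N-terminal cleavage of the Mxe GyrA intein can be triggered by thiols, fusions of this kind typically allow His-tag purification followed by thiolysis to release the upstream polypeptide, commonly as a C-terminal thioester for protein ligation. The record itself states only bacterial expression of the fusion protein.
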