Addgene plasmid #126019: pTXB1-His6-IntCtr-GyrA-His6
Purpose: Bacterial expression of IntCtr-GyrA fusion protein (with N- and C-terminal His6)
Depositing lab: Thomas Muir. Depositing organization: Princeton University.
Backbone
  Vector backbone: pTXB1
  Vector type: Bacterial Expression
Growth in bacteria
  Bacterial resistance: Ampicillin, 100 μg/mL
  Growth temperature: 37°C
  Growth strain: DH5alpha
  Copy number: Unknown
Gene/Insert
  Gene/Insert name: His6-IntCtr-GyrA-His6
  Tag / fusion protein: 6xHis (N terminal on insert); GyrA-6xHis (C terminal on insert)
  Cloning method: Gibson Cloning
  Sequencing primers: 5′ Unknown
Terms and licenses: Academic/Nonprofit Terms; Industry Terms: Not Available to Industry
How to cite: pTXB1-His6-IntCtr-GyrA-His6 was a gift from Thomas Muir (Addgene plasmid # 126019 ; http://n2t.net/addgene:126019 ; RRID:Addgene_126019)
